Addgene plasmid #107113: pET21d-colEdes5/Imdes5
Purpose: plasmid for expression of computationally designed colicin endonuclease and immunity pair, des5
Depositing lab: Sarel Fleishman. Depositing organization: Weizmann Institute of Science. Publication: Ultrahigh specificity in a network of computationally designed protein-interaction pairs. Netzer R, Listov D, Lipsh R, Dym O, Albeck S, Knop O, Kleanthous C, Fleishman SJ. Nat Commun. 2018 Dec 11;9(1):5286. doi: 10.1038/s41467-018-07722-9. PubMed 30538236.
Backbone
  Vector backbone: pET21d
  Backbone size w/o insert (bp): 5440
  Vector type: Bacterial Expression
Growth in bacteria
  Bacterial resistance: Ampicillin, 100 μg/mL
  Growth temperature: 37°C
  Growth strain: T7 Express lysY/Iq (NEB)
  Copy number: High Copy
Gene/Insert
  Gene/Insert name: colEdes5/Imdes5
  Species: Synthetic
  Promoter: T7
  Tag / fusion protein: His-tag (C terminal on backbone)
  Cloning method: Restriction Enzyme; 5′ cloning site NcoI (not destroyed); 3′ cloning site XhoI (not destroyed)
  Sequencing primers: 5′ TAATACGACTCACTATAGGG; 3′ GCTAGTTATTGCTCAGCGG
Terms and licenses: Academic/Nonprofit Terms; Industry Terms: Not Available to Industry
Depositor comments: Two genes in tandem (colE, Im), separated by 2 nucleotides (AA). See partial sequences. AA sequence of colEdes5: MESKRNKPGKATGKGKPVGDKWLDDAGKDSGAPIPDRIADKLRDKEFKNFDDFKKKFWKEVAKDPDLSKQFKGSNQKNIKNGQAPFARQKDQVGGRRRFELHHDKPISQDGGVYDMNNIRVTTPKRHIDIHRGK and AA sequence of Imdes5: MELKHSISDYTEAEFLEFVKKICNTDNENVQFKLVTEFERLTEHPDGSDLIYYPRDDREDSPEGIVKEIKEWRAANGKSGFKQGLEHHHHHH
How to cite: pET21d-colEdes5/Imdes5 was a gift from Sarel Fleishman (Addgene plasmid # 107113 ; http://n2t.net/addgene:107113 ; RRID:Addgene_107113)
