[The description below was written by a language model from this plasmid's Addgene catalogue record and pLannotate feature annotations shown in this document.]
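Description:
pET21d-colEdes5/Imdes5 is a bacterial expression plasmid built on the pET21d backbone for co-producing a computationally designed colicin endonuclease and its cognate immunity protein, the pair designated des5. The sequenced record is about 6.0 kb. It replicates in E. coli from a ColE1/pBR322-type origin, accompanied by the bom mobility region and the rop gene. The catalogue nonetheless lists it as high copy. Selection is through the β-lactamase (AmpR) gene under its own promoter. An f1 phage origin is also present, which allows single-stranded DNA production. The short tetracycline-resistance fragments and a predicted open reading frame in the annotation are non-functional remnants of the pBR322 lineage.

The synthetic insert sits between the NcoI and XhoI sites, downstream of a T7 promoter, a lac operator and the T7 gene 10 ribosome binding site, and is followed by the T7 terminator. It consists of two open reading frames in tandem separated by only two nucleotides. The first encodes the colicin endonuclease domain, which the annotation tool matches to colicin E2. The second encodes the immunity protein, matched to the E2 immunity protein, which runs into the backbone-encoded C-terminal His tag (six histidines, though labelled as a 9xHis fragment). Only the immunity protein is therefore tagged, so the complex can presumably be recovered through it by metal-affinity chromatography. Co-expression of the immunity protein would also be expected to neutralise the toxic nuclease in the host.

A plasmid-borne lacI gene keeps transcription repressed until IPTG induction in a strain supplying T7 RNA polymerase. The brief "SET1" match just before the terminator is probably incidental pET vector sequence. The construct was made for studying ultrahigh binding specificity among designed protein-interaction pairs.
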