Features (pLannotate 1.2.2; 20 found; start..end, strand, type, name):
     19..607     +  rep_origin     ori: high-copy-number ColE1/pMB1/pBR322/pUC origin of replication
    793..932     -  misc_feature   bom: basis of mobility region from pBR322
   1034..1225    -  CDS            rop: Rop protein, which maintains plasmids at low copy number; rop
   1242..1622    +  CDS            YPB1_ECOLX: Protein predicted: Swiss-Prot protein existence level 4. From Escherichia coli.
   1694..1985    -  CDS            TcR (fragment): tetracycline efflux protein; tet; confers resistance to tetracycline
   2000..2021    -  protein_bind   CAP binding site: CAP binding activates transcription in the presence of cAMP. E. coli catabolite activator protein
   2034..3115    -  CDS            lacI: lac repressor; lacI; The lac repressor binds to the lac operator to inhibit transcription in E. coli. This inhibition can be relieved by adding lactose or isopropyl-β-D-thiogalactopyranoside (IPTG).
   3116..3193    -  promoter       lacI promoter: lacI
   3201..3480    -  CDS            TcR (fragment): tetracycline efflux protein; tet; confers resistance to tetracycline
   3502..3520    +  promoter       T7 promoter: promoter for bacteriophage T7 RNA polymerase
   3521..3545    +  protein_bind   lac operator: The lac repressor binds to the lac operator to inhibit transcription in E. coli. This inhibition can be relieved by adding lactose or isopropyl-β-D-thiogalactopyranoside (IPTG). lac repressor encoded by lacI
   3560..3582    +  RBS            RBS: efficient ribosome binding site from bacteriophage T7 gene 10 (Olins and Rangwala, 1989)
   3604..3990    +  CDS            col (fragment): CEA2_ECOLX - Also known as ceaB. Experimental evidence at protein level: Swiss-Prot protein existence level 1. Colicins are polypeptide toxins produced by and active against E.coli and closely related bacteria. From Escherichia coli.
   3996..4247    +  CDS            imm: IMM2_ECOLX - Also known as ceiB. Experimental evidence at protein level: Swiss-Prot protein existence level 1. This protein is able to protect a cell, which harbors the plasmid ColE2 encoding colicin E2, against colicin E2. From Escherichia coli.
   4254..4271    +  CDS            9xHis (fragment): 9xHis affinity tag
   4281..4330    +  CDS            SET1 (fragment): solubility-enhancement tag derived from T7 phage gene 10B
   4338..4385    +  terminator     T7 terminator: transcription terminator for bacteriophage T7 RNA polymerase
   4422..4850    +  rep_origin     f1 ori (sequence partly withheld): f1 bacteriophage origin of replication; arrow indicates direction of (+) strand synthesis
   4903..5007    +  promoter       AmpR promoter: bla
   5008..5868    +  CDS            AmpR: β-lactamase; bla; confers resistance to ampicillin, carbenicillin, and related antibiotics
>Addgene plasmid #107113 | pET21d-colEdes5/Imdes5 | addgene full sequence | sequence record 204346 | Addgene NGS Result
AAAGATCAAAGGATCTTCTTGAGATCCTTTTTTTCTGCGCGTAATCTGCTGCTTGCAAACAAAAAAACCA
CCGCTACCAGCGGTGGTTTGTTTGCCGGATCAAGAGCTACCAACTCTTTTTCCGAAGGTAACTGGCTTCA
GCAGAGCGCAGATACCAAATACTGTCCTTCTAGTGTAGCCGTAGTTAGGCCACCACTTCAAGAACTCTGT
AGCACCGCCTACATACCTCGCTCTGCTAATCCTGTTACCAGTGGCTGCTGCCAGTGGCGATAAGTCGTGT
CTTACCGGGTTGGACTCAAGACGATAGTTACCGGATAAGGCGCAGCGGTCGGGCTGAACGGGGGGTTCGT
GCACACAGCCCAGCTTGGAGCGAACGACCTACACCGAACTGAGATACCTACAGCGTGAGCTATGAGAAAG
CGCCACGCTTCCCGAAGGGAGAAAGGCGGACAGGTATCCGGTAAGCGGCAGGGTCGGAACAGGAGAGCGC
ACGAGGGAGCTTCCAGGGGGAAACGCCTGGTATCTTTATAGTCCTGTCGGGTTTCGCCACCTCTGACTTG
AGCGTCGATTTTTGTGATGCTCGTCAGGGGGGCGGAGCCTATGGAAAAACGCCAGCAACGCGGCCTTTTT
ACGGTTCCTGGCCTTTTGCTGGCCTTTTGCTCACATGTTCTTTCCTGCGTTATCCCCTGATTCTGTGGAT
AACCGTATTACCGCCTTTGAGTGAGCTGATACCGCTCGCCGCAGCCGAACGACCGAGCGCAGCGAGTCAG
TGAGCGAGGAAGCGGAAGAGCGCCTGATGCGGTATTTTCTCCTTACGCATCTGTGCGGTATTTCACACCG
CAATGGTGCACTCTCAGTACAATCTGCTCTGATGCCGCATAGTTAAGCCAGTATACACTCCGCTATCGCT
ACGTGACTGGGTCATGGCTGCGCCCCGACACCCGCCAACACCCGCTGACGCGCCCTGACGGGCTTGTCTG
CTCCCGGCATCCGCTTACAGACAAGCTGTGACCGTCTCCGGGAGCTGCATGTGTCAGAGGTTTTCACCGT
CATCACCGAAACGCGCGAGGCAGCTGCGGTAAAGCTCATCAGCGTGGTCGTGAAGCGATTCACAGATGTC
TGCCTGTTCATCCGCGTCCAGCTCGTTGAGTTTCTCCAGAAGCGTTAATGTCTGGCTTCTGATAAAGCGG
GCCATGTTAAGGGCGGTTTTTTCCTGTTTGGTCACTGATGCCTCCGTGTAAGGGGGATTTCTGTTCATGG
GGGTAATGATACCGATGAAACGAGAGAGGATGCTCACGATACGGGTTACTGATGATGAACATGCCCGGTT
ACTGGAACGTTGTGAGGGTAAACAACTGGCGGTATGGATGCGGCGGGACCAGAGAAAAATCACTCAGGGT
CAATGCCAGCGCTTCGTTAATACAGATGTAGGTGTTCCACAGGGTAGCCAGCAGCATCCTGCGATGCAGA
TCCGGAACATAATGGTGCAGGGCGCTGACTTCCGCGTTTCCAGACTTTACGAAACACGGAAACCGAAGAC
CATTCATGTTGTTGCTCAGGTCGCAGACGTTTTGCAGCAGCAGTCGCTTCACGTTCGCTCGCGTATCGGT
GATTCATTCTGCTAACCAGTAAGGCAACCCCGCCAGCCTAGCCGGGTCCTCAACGACAGGAGCACGATCA
TGCGCACCCGTGGGGCCGCCATGCCGGCGATAATGGCCTGCTTCTCGCCGAAACGTTTGGTGGCGGGACC
AGTGACGAAGGCTTGAGCGAGGGCGTGCAAGATTCCGAATACCGCAAGCGACAGGCCGATCATCGTCGCG
CTCCAGCGAAAGCGGTCCTCGCCGAAAATGACCCAGAGCGCTGCCGGCACCTGTCCTACGAGTTGCATGA
TAAAGAAGACAGTCATAAGTGCGGCGACGATAGTCATGCCCCGCGCCCACCGGAAGGAGCTGACTGGGTT
GAAGGCTCTCAAGGGCATCGGTCGAGATCCCGGTGCCTAATGAGTGAGCTAACTTACATTAATTGCGTTG
CGCTCACTGCCCGCTTTCCAGTCGGGAAACTGTCGTGCCAGCTGCATTAATGAATCGGCCAACGCGCGGG
GAGAGGCGGTTTGCGTATTGGGCGCCAGGGTGGTTTTTCTTTTCACCAGTGAGACGGGCAACAGCTGATT
GCCCTTCACCGCCTGGCCCTGAGAGAGTTGCAGCAAGCGGTCCACGCTGGTTTGCCCCAGCAGGCGAAAA
TCCTGTTTGATGGTGGTTAACGGCGGGATATAACATGAGCTGTCTTCGGTATCGTCGTATCCCACTACCG
AGATATCCGCACCAACGCGCAGCCCGGACTCGGTAATGGCGCGCATTGCGCCCAGCGCCATCTGATCGTT
GGCAACCAGCATCGCAGTGGGAACGATGCCCTCATTCAGCATTTGCATGGTTTGTTGAAAACCGGACATG
GCACTCCAGTCGCCTTCCCGTTCCGCTATCGGCTGAATTTGATTGCGAGTGAGATATTTATGCCAGCCAG
CCAGACGCAGACGCGCCGAGACAGAACTTAATGGGCCCGCTAACAGCGCGATTTGCTGGTGACCCAATGC
GACCAGATGCTCCACGCCCAGTCGCGTACCGTCTTCATGGGAGAAAATAATACTGTTGATGGGTGTCTGG
TCAGAGACATCAAGAAATAACGCCGGAACATTAGTGCAGGCAGCTTCCACAGCAATGGCATCCTGGTCAT
CCAGCGGATAGTTAATGATCAGCCCACTGACGCGTTGCGCGAGAAGATTGTGCACCGCCGCTTTACAGGC
TTCGACGCCGCTTCGTTCTACCATCGACACCACCACGCTGGCACCCAGTTGATCGGCGCGAGATTTAATC
GCCGCGACAATTTGCGACGGCGCGTGCAGGGCCAGACTGGAGGTGGCAACGCCAATCAGCAACGACTGTT
TGCCCGCCAGTTGTTGTGCCACGCGGTTGGGAATGTAATTCAGCTCCGCCATCGCCGCTTCCACTTTTTC
CCGCGTTTTCGCAGAAACGTGGCTGGCCTGGTTCACCACGCGGGAAACGGTCTGATAAGAGACACCGGCA
TACTCTGCGACATCGTATAACGTTACTGGTTTCACATTCACCACCCTGAATTGACTCTCTTCCGGGCGCT
ATCATGCCATACCGCGAAAGGTTTTGCGCCATTCGATGGTGTCCGGGATCTCGACGCTCTCCCTTATGCG
ACTCCTGCATTAGGAAGCAGCCCAGTAGTAGGTTGAGGCCGTTGAGCACCGCCGCCGCAAGGAATGGTGC
ATGCAAGGAGATGGCGCCCAACAGTCCCCCGGCCACGGGGCCTGCCACCATACCCACGCCGAAACAAGCG
CTCATGAGCCCGAAGTGGCGAGCCCGATCTTCCCCATCGGTGATGTCGGCGATATAGGCGCCAGCAACCG
CACCTGTGGCGCCGGTGATGCCGGCCACGATGCGTCCGGCGTAGAGGATCGAGATCTCGATCCCGCGAAA
TTAATACGACTCACTATAGGGGAATTGTGAGCGGATAACAATTCCCCTCTAGAAATAATTTTGTTTAACT
TTAAGAAGGAGATATACCATGGAGAGTAAACGGAATAAGCCAGGGAAGGCGACAGGTAAAGGTAAACCAG
TTGGTGATAAATGGCTGGATGATGCAGGTAAAGATTCAGGAGCGCCAATTCCAGATCGCATTGCTGATAA
GTTGCGTGATAAAGAATTTAAAAACTTTGACGATTTCAAAAAGAAATTCTGGAAAGAAGTGGCTAAAGAT
CCCGATCTTAGTAAGCAATTTAAAGGCAGTAATCAGAAAAACATTAAAAACGGACAGGCACCTTTTGCAA
GGCAGAAAGACCAAGTAGGTGGTAGGCGTCGCTTTGAATTACATCATGATAAACCAATCAGTCAGGATGG
TGGTGTCTATGATATGAATAATATCAGAGTGACCACACCTAAGCGACATATTGATATTCATCGGGGTAAG
TAAAAATGGAACTGAAACATAGTATTAGTGATTATACCGAGGCTGAATTTCTGGAGTTTGTAAAAAAAAT
ATGTAACACCGACAACGAGAATGTTCAGTTCAAACTGGTTACCGAGTTTGAGCGATTAACTGAGCACCCA
GACGGTTCAGATCTGATTTATTATCCTCGCGATGACAGGGAAGATAGTCCTGAAGGGATTGTCAAGGAAA
TTAAAGAATGGCGAGCTGCTAACGGTAAGTCAGGATTTAAACAGGGCCTCGAGCACCACCACCACCACCA
CTGAGATCCGGCTGCTAACAAAGCCCGAAAGGAAGCTGAGTTGGCTGCTGCCACCGCTGAGCAATAACTA
GCATAACCCCTTGGGGCCTCTAAACGGGTCTTGAGGGGTTTTTTGCTGAAAGGAGGAACTATATCCGGAT
TGGCGAATGGG
[124 nt withheld, positions 4422-4545]
C
[91 nt withheld, positions 4547-4637]
A
[49 nt withheld, positions 4639-4687]
CCTTTGACGTTGGAGTCCACGTTCTTTAATAGTGGACTCTTGTTCCAAACTGGAACAACACTCAACCCTA
TCTCGGTCTATTCTTTTGATTTATAAGGGATTTTGCCGATTTCGGCCTATTGGTTAAAAAATGAGCTGAT
TTAACAAAAATTTAACGCGAATTTTAACAAAATATTAACGCTTACAATTTAGGTGGCACTTTTCGGGGAA
ATGTGCGCGGAACCCCTATTTGTTTATTTTTCTAAATACATTCAAATATGTATCCGCTCATGAGACAATA
ACCCTGATAAATGCTTCAATAATATTGAAAAAGGAAGAGTATGAGTATTCAACATTTCCGTGTCGCCCTT
ATTCCCTTTTTTGCGGCATTTTGCCTTCCTGTTTTTGCTCACCCAGAAACGCTGGTGAAAGTAAAAGATG
CTGAAGATCAGTTGGGTGCACGAGTGGGTTACATCGAACTGGATCTCAACAGCGGTAAGATCCTTGAGAG
TTTTCGCCCCGAAGAACGTTTTCCAATGATGAGCACTTTTAAAGTTCTGCTATGTGGCGCGGTATTATCC
CGTATTGACGCCGGGCAAGAGCAACTCGGTCGCCGCATACACTATTCTCAGAATGACTTGGTTGAGTACT
CACCAGTCACAGAAAAGCATCTTACGGATGGCATGACAGTAAGAGAATTATGCAGTGCTGCCATAACCAT
GAGTGATAACACTGCGGCCAACTTACTTCTGACAACGATCGGAGGACCGAAGGAGCTAACCGCTTTTTTG
CACAACATGGGGGATCATGTAACTCGCCTTGATCGTTGGGAACCGGAGCTGAATGAAGCCATACCAAACG
ACGAGCGTGACACCACGATGCCTGCAGCAATGGCAACAACGTTGCGCAAACTATTAACTGGCGAACTACT
TACTCTAGCTTCCCGGCAACAATTAATAGACTGGATGGAGGCGGATAAAGTTGCAGGACCACTTCTGCGC
TCGGCCCTTCCGGCTGGCTGGTTTATTGCTGATAAATCTGGAGCCGGTGAGCGTGGGTCTCGCGGTATCA
TTGCAGCACTGGGGCCAGATGGTAAGCCCTCCCGTATCGTAGTTATCTACACGACGGGGAGTCAGGCAAC
TATGGATGAACGAAATAGACAGATCGCTGAGATAGGTGCCTCACTGATTAAGCATTGGTAACTGTCAGAC
CAAGTTTACTCATATATACTTTAGATTGATTTAAAACTTCATTTTTAATTTAAAAGGATCTAGGTGAAGA
TCCTTTTTGATAATCTCATGACCAAAATCCCTTAACGTGAGTTTTCGTTCCACTGAGCGTCAGACCCCGT
AGA
